Addgene plasmid #148444: pRL-TK-hFluc-HCV-hRluc-6xbsMS2-Malat_AC
Purpose: Mammalian Expression of 6xbsMS2-Malat
Depositing lab: Elisa Izaurralde. Depositing organization: Max Planck Institute for Developmental Biology. Publication: miRISC and the CCR4-NOT complex silence mRNA targets independently of 43S ribosomal scanning. Kuzuoglu-Ozturk D, Bhandari D, Huntzinger E, Fauser M, Helms S, Izaurralde E. EMBO J. 2016 Jun 1;35(11):1186-203. doi: 10.15252/embj.201592901. Epub 2016 Mar 23. PubMed 27009120.
Backbone
  Vector backbone: pRL-TK
  Vector type: Mammalian Expression
Growth in bacteria
  Bacterial resistance: Ampicillin, 100 μg/mL
  Growth temperature: 37°C
  Growth strain: DH5alpha
  Copy number: Unknown
Gene/Insert
  Gene/Insert name: 6xbsMS2-Malat
  Species: Other
  Cloning method: Unknown
Terms and licenses: Academic/Nonprofit Terms; Industry Terms: Not Available to Industry
Depositor comments: based on Addgene No.: 11510. Plasmids from this collection were made available to the research community and donated after the lab closed. Please note that the sequence provided by the depositing laboratory may be theoretical/predicted or based on Sanger sequencing results. There may be discrepancies between sequencing results obtained by Addgene and the depositor sequence. If an Addgene verified sequence is not available, please contact before placing your order to request that our lab fully sequence the plasmid.
How to cite: pRL-TK-hFluc-HCV-hRluc-6xbsMS2-Malat_AC was a gift from Elisa Izaurralde (Addgene plasmid # 148444 ; http://n2t.net/addgene:148444 ; RRID:Addgene_148444)
