[The description below was written by a language model from this plasmid's Addgene catalogue record and pLannotate feature annotations shown in this document.]
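Description:
pRL-TK-hFluc-HCV-hRluc-6xbsMS2-Malat_AC is a mammalian expression plasmid of about 6 kb built on the pRL-TK backbone. It is propagated in E. coli through a high-copy ColE1/pUC-type origin and selected with ampicillin via the bla gene and its own promoter. No mammalian selection marker is annotated, which fits use in transient transfection.

The payload is a single bicistronic reporter transcript driven by the herpes simplex virus thymidine kinase promoter, a relatively weak constitutive promoter. The first cistron encodes firefly luciferase, which would be translated by conventional cap-dependent scanning. It is followed by the hepatitis C virus IRES, which recruits ribosomes internally. A short annotated fragment of the HCV polyprotein follows the IRES, and its position suggests the start of the viral coding region, often retained to support IRES activity. The IRES drives the second cistron, Renilla luciferase.

Downstream of Renilla lie six MS2 stem-loops, binding sites for the bacteriophage MS2 coat protein, so that proteins fused to that coat protein can be tethered to the 3' UTR. The transcript ends in a MALAT1-derived element, annotated through the mascRNA region. In such designs, RNase P cleavage at this element normally yields a stable 3' end without a poly(A) tail, and no polyadenylation signal is annotated here.

Together these parts suit tethering assays that compare effects on cap-dependent and HCV IRES-dependent translation from one mRNA, and separate them from deadenylation. The associated study examined silencing by miRISC and the CCR4-NOT complex. The sequence is depositor-supplied and may be theoretical; the record does not explain the "AC" suffix.
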