Features (pLannotate 1.2.2; 15 found; start..end, strand, type, name):
      8..759     +  promoter       HSV TK promoter: herpes simplex virus thymidine kinase promoter
    766..2418    +  CDS            luciferase: firefly luciferase; luc+; enhanced luc+ version of the luciferase gene
   2496..2754    +  ncRNA          IRES HCV: Accession: RF00061 - Hepatitis C virus internal ribosome entry site
   2774..2839    +  CDS            POLG_HCVHK (fragment): Experimental evidence at protein level: Swiss-Prot protein existence level 1. [Envelope glycoprotein E2]: Forms a heterodimer with envelope glycoprotein E1, which mediates virus attachment to the host cell, virion internalization through clathrin-dependent endocytosis and fusion with host membrane (By similarity). Fusion with the host cell is most likely mediated by both E1 and E2, through conformational rearrangements of the heterodimer required for fusion rather than a classical class II fusion mechanism (By similarity). The interaction between envelope glycoprotein E2 and host apolipoprotei
   2858..3793    +  CDS            Rluc: luciferase from the anthozoan coelenterate Renilla reniformis (sea pansy)
   3810..3828    +  misc_RNA       MS2 stem loop: stem loop that binds the bacteriophage MS2 coat protein
   3849..3867    +  misc_RNA       MS2 stem loop: stem loop that binds the bacteriophage MS2 coat protein
   3888..3906    +  misc_RNA       MS2 stem loop: stem loop that binds the bacteriophage MS2 coat protein
   3927..3945    +  misc_RNA       MS2 stem loop: stem loop that binds the bacteriophage MS2 coat protein
   3966..3984    +  misc_RNA       MS2 stem loop: stem loop that binds the bacteriophage MS2 coat protein
   4005..4023    +  misc_RNA       MS2 stem loop: stem loop that binds the bacteriophage MS2 coat protein
   4156..4212    +  ncRNA          mascRNA-menRNA: Accession: RF01684 - MALAT1-associated small cytoplasmic RNA/MEN beta RNA
   4252..4356    +  promoter       AmpR promoter: bla
   4357..5217    +  CDS            AmpR: β-lactamase; bla; confers resistance to ampicillin, carbenicillin, and related antibiotics
   5388..5976    +  rep_origin     ori: high-copy-number ColE1/pMB1/pBR322/pUC origin of replication
>Addgene plasmid #148444 | pRL-TK-hFluc-HCV-hRluc-6xbsMS2-Malat_AC | depositor full sequence | sequence record 290892 | Full Sequence
AGATCTAAATGAGTCTTCGGACCTCGCGGGGGCCGCTTAAGCGGTGGTTAGGGTTTGTCTGACGCGGGGG
GAGGGGGAAGGAACGAAACACTCTCATTCGGAGGCGGCTCGGGGTTTGGTCTTGGTGGCCACGGGCACGC
AGAAGAGCGCCGCGATCCTCTTAAGCACCCCCCCGCCCTCCGTGGAGGCGGGGGTTTGGTCGGCGGGTGG
TAACTGGCGGGCCGCTGACTCGGGCGGGTCGCGCGCCCCAGAGTGTGACCTTTTCGGTCTGCTCGCAGAC
CCCCGGGCGGCGCCGCCGCGGCGGCGACGGGCTCGCTGGGTCCTAGGCTCCATGGGGACCGTATACGTGG
ACAGGCTCTGGAGCATCCGCACGACTGCGGTGATATTACCGGAGACCTTCTGCGGGACGAGCCGGGTCAC
GCGGCTGACGCGGAGCGTCCGTTGGGCGACAAACACCAGGACGGGGCACAGGTACACTATCTTGTCACCC
GGAGGCGCGAGGGACTGCAGGAGCTTCAGGGAGTGGCGCAGCTGCTTCATCCCCGTGGCCCGTTGCTCGC
GTTTGCTGGCGGTGTCCCCGGAAGAAATATATTTGCATGTCTTTAGTTCTATGATGACACAAACCCCGCC
CAGCGTCTTGTCATTGGCGAATTCGAACACGCAGATGCAGTCGGGGCGGCGCGGTCCCAGGTCCACTTCG
CATATTAAGGTGACGCGTGTGGCCTCGAACACCGAGCGACCCTGCAGCGACCCGCTTAAAAGCTTATGGA
AGACGCCAAAAACATAAAGAAAGGCCCGGCGCCATTCTATCCGCTGGAAGATGGAACCGCTGGAGAGCAA
CTGCATAAGGCTATGAAGAGATACGCCCTGGTTCCTGGAACAATTGCTTTTACAGATGCACATATCGAGG
TGGACATCACTTACGCTGAGTACTTCGAAATGTCCGTTCGGTTGGCAGAAGCTATGAAACGATATGGGCT
GAATACAAATCACAGAATCGTCGTATGCAGTGAAAACTCTCTTCAATTCTTTATGCCGGTGTTGGGCGCG
TTATTTATCGGAGTTGCAGTTGCGCCCGCGAACGACATTTATAATGAACGTGAATTGCTCAACAGTATGG
GCATTTCGCAGCCTACCGTGGTGTTCGTTTCCAAAAAGGGGTTGCAAAAAATTTTGAACGTGCAAAAAAA
GCTCCCAATCATCCAAAAAATTATTATCATGGATTCTAAAACGGATTACCAGGGATTTCAGTCGATGTAC
ACGTTCGTCACATCTCATCTACCTCCCGGTTTTAATGAATACGATTTTGTGCCAGAGTCCTTCGATAGGG
ACAAGACAATTGCACTGATCATGAACTCCTCTGGATCTACTGGTCTGCCTAAAGGTGTCGCTCTGCCTCA
TAGAACTGCCTGCGTGAGATTCTCGCATGCCAGAGATCCTATTTTTGGCAATCAAATCATTCCGGATACT
GCGATTTTAAGTGTTGTTCCATTCCATCACGGTTTTGGAATGTTTACTACACTCGGATATTTGATATGTG
GATTTCGAGTCGTCTTAATGTATAGATTTGAAGAAGAGCTGTTTCTGAGGAGCCTTCAGGATTACAAGAT
TCAAAGTGCGCTGCTGGTGCCAACCCTATTCTCCTTCTTCGCCAAAAGCACTCTGATTGACAAATACGAT
TTATCTAATTTACACGAAATTGCTTCTGGTGGCGCTCCCCTCTCTAAGGAAGTCGGGGAAGCGGTTGCCA
AGAGGTTCCATCTGCCAGGTATCAGGCAAGGATATGGGCTCACTGAGACTACATCAGCTATTCTGATTAC
ACCCGAGGGGGATGATAAACCGGGCGCGGTCGGTAAAGTTGTTCCATTTTTTGAAGCGAAGGTTGTGGAT
CTGGATACCGGGAAAACGCTGGGCGTTAATCAAAGAGGCGAACTGTGTGTGAGAGGTCCTATGATTATGT
CCGGTTATGTAAACAATCCGGAAGCGACCAACGCCTTGATTGACAAGGATGGATGGCTACATTCTGGAGA
CATAGCTTACTGGGACGAAGACGAACACTTCTTCATCGTTGACCGCCTGAAGTCTCTGATTAAGTACAAA
GGCTATCAGGTGGCTCCCGCTGAATTGGAATCCATCTTGCTCCAACACCCCAACATCTTCGACGCAGGTG
TCGCAGGTCTTCCCGACGATGACGCCGGTGAACTTCCCGCCGCCGTTGTTGTTTTGGAGCACGGAAAGAC
GATGACGGAAAAAGAGATCGTGGATTACGTCGCCAGTCAAGTAACAACCGCGAAAAAGTTGCGCGGAGGA
GTTGTGTTTGTGGACGAAGTACCGAAAGGTCTTACCGGAAAACTCGACGCAAGAAAAATCAGAGAGATCC
TCATAAAGGCCAAGAAGGGCGGAAAGATCGCCGTGTAATTCTAGTGTACGTAGCCAGCCCCCGATTGGGG
GCGACACTCCACCATAGATCACTCCCCTGTGAGGAACTACTGTCTTCACGCAGAAAGCGTCTAGCCATGG
CGTTAGTATGAGAGTCGTGCAGCCTCCAGGACCCCCCCTCCCGGGAGAGCCATAGTGGTCTGCGGAACCG
GTGAGTACACCGGAATTGCCAGGACGACCGGGTCCTTTCTTGGATCAACCCGCTCAATGCCTGGAGATTT
GGGCGTGCCCCCGCAAGACTGCTAGCCGAGTAGTGTTGGGTCGCGAAAGGCCTTGTGGTACTGCCTGATA
GGGTGCTTGCGAGTGCCCCGGGAGGTCTCGTAGACCGTGCACCATGAGCACGAATCCTAAACCTCAAAGA
AAAACCAAACGTAACACCAACCGCCGCCCACAGGACGTCTTCATATGTCTAGCCACCATGACTTCGAAAG
TTTATGATCCAGAACAAAGGAAACGGATGATAACTGGTCCGCAGTGGTGGGCCAGATGTAAACAAATGAA
TGTTCTTGATTCATTTATTAATTATTATGATTCAGAAAAACATGCAGAAAATGCTGTTATTTTTTTACAT
GGTAACGCGGCCTCTTCTTATTTATGGCGACATGTTGTGCCACATATTGAGCCAGTAGCGCGGTGTATTA
TACCAGACCTTATTGGTATGGGCAAATCAGGCAAATCTGGTAATGGTTCTTATAGGTTACTTGATCATTA
CAAATATCTTACTGCATGGTTTGAACTTCTTAATTTACCAAAGAAGATCATTTTTGTCGGCCATGATTGG
GGTGCTTGTTTGGCATTTCATTATAGCTATGAGCATCAAGATAAGATCAAAGCAATAGTTCACGCTGAAA
GTGTAGTAGATGTGATTGAATCATGGGATGAATGGCCTGATATTGAAGAAGATATTGCGTTGATCAAATC
TGAAGAAGGAGAAAAAATGGTTTTGGAGAATAACTTCTTCGTGGAAACCATGTTGCCATCAAAAATCATG
AGAAAGTTAGAACCAGAAGAATTTGCAGCATATCTTGAACCATTCAAAGAGAAAGGTGAAGTTCGTCGTC
CAACATTATCATGGCCTCGTGAAATCCCGTTAGTAAAAGGTGGTAAACCTGACGTTGTACAAATTGTTAG
GAATTATAATGCTTATCTACGTGCAAGTGATGATTTACCAAAAATGTTTATTGAATCGGACCCAGGATTC
TTTTCCAATGCTATTGTTGAAGGTGCCAAGAAGTTTCCTAATACTGAATTTGTCAAAGTAAAAGGTCTTC
ATTTTTCGCAAGAAGATGCACCTGATGAAATGGGAAAATATATCAAATCGTTCGTTGAGCGAGTTCTCAA
AAATGAACAATAATTCTAGACTGTAGAAAACATGAGGATCACCCATGTCTGCTGGACGACTGTAGAAAAC
ATGAGGATCACCCATGTCTGCTGTCTAGCTGTAGAAAACATGAGGATCACCCATGTCTGCTGGACGACTG
TAGAAAACATGAGGATCACCCATGTCTGCTGTCTAGCTGTAGAAAACATGAGGATCACCCATGTCTGCTG
GACGACTGTAGAAAACATGAGGATCACCCATGTCTGCTGGGCCCTAGAGCGGCCGCGATTCGTCAGTAGG
GTTGTAAAGGTTTTTCTTTTCCTGAGAAAACAACCTTTTGTTTTCTCAGGTTTTGCTTTTTGGCCTTTCC
CTAGCTTTAAAAAAAAAAAAGCAAAAGACGCTGGTGGCTGGCACTCCTGGTTTCCAGGACGGGGTTCAAG
TCCCTGCGGTGTCTTTGCTTGGATCCAGGTGGCACTTTTCGGGGAAATGTGCGCGGAACCCCTATTTGTT
TATTTTTCTAAATACATTCAAATATGTATCCGCTCATGAGACAATAACCCTGATAAATGCTTCAATAATA
TTGAAAAAGGAAGAGTATGAGTATTCAACATTTCCGTGTCGCCCTTATTCCCTTTTTTGCGGCATTTTGC
CTTCCTGTTTTTGCTCACCCAGAAACGCTGGTGAAAGTAAAAGATGCTGAAGATCAGTTGGGTGCACGAG
TGGGTTACATCGAACTGGATCTCAACAGCGGTAAGATCCTTGAGAGTTTTCGCCCCGAAGAACGTTTTCC
AATGATGAGCACTTTTAAAGTTCTGCTATGTGGCGCGGTATTATCCCGTATTGACGCCGGGCAAGAGCAA
CTCGGTCGCCGCATACACTATTCTCAGAATGACTTGGTTGAGTACTCACCAGTCACAGAAAAGCATCTTA
CGGATGGCATGACAGTAAGAGAATTATGCAGTGCTGCCATAACCATGAGTGATAACACTGCGGCCAACTT
ACTTCTGACAACGATCGGAGGACCGAAGGAGCTAACCGCTTTTTTGCACAACATGGGGGATCATGTAACT
CGCCTTGATCGTTGGGAACCGGAGCTGAATGAAGCCATACCAAACGACGAGCGTGACACCACGATGCCTG
TAGCAATGGCAACAACGTTGCGCAAACTATTAACTGGCGAACTACTTACTCTAGCTTCCCGGCAACAATT
AATAGACTGGATGGAGGCGGATAAAGTTGCAGGACCACTTCTGCGCTCGGCCCTTCCGGCTGGCTGGTTT
ATTGCTGATAAATCTGGAGCCGGTGAGCGTGGGTCTCGCGGTATCATTGCAGCACTGGGGCCAGATGGTA
AGCCCTCCCGTATCGTAGTTATCTACACGACGGGGAGTCAGGCAACTATGGATGAACGAAATAGACAGAT
CGCTGAGATAGGTGCCTCACTGATTAAGCATTGGTAACTGTCAGACCAAGTTTACTCATATATACTTTAG
ATTGATTTAAAACTTCATTTTTAATTTAAAAGGATCTAGGTGAAGATCCTTTTTGATAATCTCATGACCA
AAATCCCTTAACGTGAGTTTTCGTTCCACTGAGCGTCAGACCCCGTAGAAAAGATCAAAGGATCTTCTTG
AGATCCTTTTTTTCTGCGCGTAATCTGCTGCTTGCAAACAAAAAAACCACCGCTACCAGCGGTGGTTTGT
TTGCCGGATCAAGAGCTACCAACTCTTTTTCCGAAGGTAACTGGCTTCAGCAGAGCGCAGATACCAAATA
CTGTTCTTCTAGTGTAGCCGTAGTTAGGCCACCACTTCAAGAACTCTGTAGCACCGCCTACATACCTCGC
TCTGCTAATCCTGTTACCAGTGGCTGCTGCCAGTGGCGATAAGTCGTGTCTTACCGGGTTGGACTCAAGA
CGATAGTTACCGGATAAGGCGCAGCGGTCGGGCTGAACGGGGGGTTCGTGCACACAGCCCAGCTTGGAGC
GAACGACCTACACCGAACTGAGATACCTACAGCGTGAGCTATGAGAAAGCGCCACGCTTCCCGAAGGGAG
AAAGGCGGACAGGTATCCGGTAAGCGGCAGGGTCGGAACAGGAGAGCGCACGAGGGAGCTTCCAGGGGGA
AACGCCTGGTATCTTTATAGTCCTGTCGGGTTTCGCCACCTCTGACTTGAGCGTCGATTTTTGTGATGCT
CGTCAGGGGGGCGGAGCCTATGGAAAAACGCCAGCAACGCGGCCTTTTTACGGTTCCTGGCCTTTTGCTG
GCCTTTTGCTCACATGGCTCGAC
